>Addgene plasmid #209208 | pCAG/ATP8A1-HA | addgene full sequence | sequence record 412613 | Addgene NGS Result
ATTATTGAAGCATTTATCAGGGTTATTGTCTCATGAGCGGATACATATTTGAATGTATTTAGAAAAATAA
ACAAATAGGGGTTCCGCGCACATTTCCCCGAAAAGTGCCACCTGGGTCGAGCAGTGTGGTTTTCAAGAGG
AAGCAAAAAGCCTCTCCACCCAGGCCTGGAATGTTTCCACCCAATGTCGAGCAGTGTGGTTTTGCAAGAG
GAAGCAAAAAGCCTCTCCACCCAGGCCTGGAATGTTTCCACCCAATGTCGAGCAAACCCCGCCCAGCGTC
TTGTCATTGGCGAATTAATTCGAACACGCAGATGCAGTCGGGGCGGCGCGGTCCCAGGTCCACTTCGCAT
ATTAAGGTGACGCGTGTGGCCTCGAACACCGAGCGACCCTGCAGCCAATATGGGATCGGCCATTGAACAA
GATGGATTGCACGCAGGTTCTCCGGCCGCTTGGGTGGAGAGGCTATTCGGCTATGACTGGGCACAACAGA
CAATCGGCTGCTCTGATGCCGCCGTGTTCCGGCTGTCAGCGCAGGGGCGCCCGGTTCTTTTTGTCAAGAC
CGACCTGTCCGGTGCCCTGAATGAACTGCAGGACGAGGCAGCGCGGCTATCGTGGCTGGCCACGACGGGC
GTTCCTTGCGCAGCTGTGCTCGACGTTGTCACTGAAGCGGGAAGGGACTGGCTGCTATTGGGCGAAGTGC
CGGGGCAGGATCTCCTGTCATCTCACCTTGCTCCTGCCGAGAAAGTATCCATCATGGCTGATGCAATGCG
GCGGCTGCATACGCTTGATCCGGCTACCTGCCCATTCGACCACCAAGCGAAACATCGCATCGAGCGAGCA
CGTACTCGGATGGAAGCCGGTCTTGTCGATCAGGATGATCTGGACGAAGAGCATCAGGGGCTCGCGCCAG
CCGAACTGTTCGCCAGGCTCAAGGCGCGCATGCCCGACGGCGATGATCTCGTCGTGACCCATGGCGATGC
CTGCTTGCCGAATATCATGGTGGAAAATGGCCGCTTTTCTGGATTCATCGACTGTGGCCGGCTGGGTGTG
GCGGACCGCTATCAGGACATAGCGTTGGCTACCCGTGATATTGCTGAAGAGCTTGGCGGCGAATGGGCTG
ACCGCTTCCTCGTGCTTTACGGTATCGCCGCTCCCGATTCGCAGCGCATCGCCTTCTATCGCCTTCTTGA
CGAGTTCTTCTGAGGGGATCGGCAATAAAAAGACAGAATAAAACGCACGGGTGTTGGGTCGTTTGTTCGG
ATCCGTCGACATTGATTATTGACTAGTTATTAATAGTAATCAATTACGGGGTCATTAGTTCATAGCCCAT
ATATGGAGTTCCGCGTTACATAACTTACGGTAAATGGCCCGCCTGGCTGACCGCCCAACGACCCCCGCCC
ATTGACGTCAATAATGACGTATGTTCCCATAGTAACGCCAATAGGGACTTTCCATTGACGTCAATGGGTG
GAGTATTTACGGTAAACTGCCCACTTGGCAGTACATCAAGTGTATCATATGCCAAGTACGCCCCCTATTG
ACGTCAATGACGGTAAATGGCCCGCCTGGCATTATGCCCAGTACATGACCTTATGGGACTTTCCTACTTG
GCAGTACATCTACGTATTAGTCATCGCTATTACCATGGTCGAGGTGAGCCCCACGTTCTGCTTCACTCTC
CCCATCTCCCCCCCCTCCCCACCCCCAATTTTGTATTTATTTATTTTTTAATTATTTTGTGCAGCGATGG
GGGCGGGGGGGGGGGGGGGCGCGCGCCGGGGGGGGGGGGGGGGGGGGGGGGGGGGGGGGGGGGGGGGGGG
GGGGGGGAGGGGGGGGGGGGGGGGGGGGGGGGCGCCCGGATGGTTCTCTTTTTGCGCGGCGCCGCCGCGC
CGGGGCCCCGCTGCAAGAGCCGATACGGGGGGGGGGGGGGCTGCCGGCCGCGGGCTTCGCCCCGTGCCCC
GCTCCGCCGCCGCCTCGCGCCGCCCGCCCCGGCTCTGACTGACCGCGTTACTCCCACAGGTGAGCGGGCG
GGACGGCCCTTCTCCTCCGGGCTGTAATTAGCGCTTGGTTTAATGACGGCTTGTTTCTTTTCTGTGGCTG
CGTGAAAGCCTTGAGGGGCTCCGGGAGGGCCCTTTGTGCGGGGGGAGCGGCTCGGGGGGTGCGTGCGTGT
GTGTGTGCGTGGGGAGCGCCGCGTGCGGCTCCGCGCTGCCCGGCGGCTGTGAGCGCTGCGGGCGCGGCGC
GGGGCTTTGTGCGCTCCGCAGTGTGCGCGAGGGGAGCGCGGCCGGGGGCGGTGCCCCGCGGTGCGGGGGG
GGCTGCGAGGGGAACAAAGGCTGCGTGCGGGGTGTGTGCGTGGGGGGGTGAGCAGGGGGTGTGGGCGCGT
CGGTCGGGCTGCAACCCCCCCTGCACCCCCCTCCCCGAGTTGCTGAGCACGGCCCGGCTTCGGGTGCGGG
GCTCCGTACGGGGCGTGGCGCGGGGCTCGCCGTGCCGGGCGGGGGGTGGCGGCAGGTGGGGGTGCCGGGC
GGGGCGGGGCCGCCTCGGGCCGGGGAGGGCTCGGGGGAGGGGCGCGGCGGCCCCCGGAGCGCCGGCGGCT
GTCGAGGCGCGGCGAGCCGCAGCCATTGCCTTTTATGGTAATCGTGCGAGAGGGCGCAGGGACTTCCTTT
GTCCCAAATCTGTGCGGAGCCGAAATCTGGGAGGCGCCGCCGCACCCCCTCTAGCGGGCGCGGGGCGAAG
CGGTGCGGCGCCGGCAGGAAGGAAATGGGCGGGGAGGGCCTTCGTGCGTCGCCGCGCCGCCGTCCCCTTC
TCCCTCTCCAGCCTCGGGGCTGTCCGCGGGGGGACGGCTGCCTTCGGGGGGGACGGGGCAGGGCGGGGTT
CGGCTTCTGGCGTGTGACCGGCGGCTCTAGAGCCTCTGCTAACCATGTTCATGCCTTCTTCTTTTTCCTA
CAGCTCCTGGGCAACGTGCTGGTTATTGTGCTGTCTCATCATTTTGGCAAAGAATTTGCTAGCGAGCTCG
CGGCCGCAGATCTCTAGTTAAGCTATCAACAAGTTTGTACAAAAAAGCAGGCTCTTTAAAGGAACCAATT
CAGTCGACTGGATCCACCATGCCCACCATGCGGAGGACCGTGTCGGAGATCCGCTCGCGCGCCGAAGGTT
ATGAGAAGACAGATGATGTTTCAGAGAAGACCTCACTGGCTGACCAGGAGGAAGTAAGGACTATTTTCAT
CAACCAGCCCCAGCTGACAAAATTCTGCAATAACCATGTCAGCACTGCAAAATACAACATAATCACATTC
CTTCCAAGATTTCTCTACTCTCAGTTCAGAAGAGCTGCTAATTCATTTTTTCTCTTTATTGCACTGCTGC
AGCAAATACCTGATGTGTCACCAACAGGTCGTTATACAACACTGGTTCCTCTCTTATTTATTTTAGCTGT
GGCAGCTATCAAAGAGATAATAGAAGATATTAAACGACATAAAGCTGATAATGCAGTGAACAAGAAACAA
ACGCAAGTTTTGAGAAATGGTGCTTGGGAAATTGTCCACTGGGAAAAGGTAAATGTTGGAGATATAGTTA
TAATAAAAGGCAAAGAGTATATACCTGCTGACACTGTACTTCTCTCATCAAGTGAGCCCCAAGCCATGTG
CTACATTGAAACATCCAACTTAGATGGTGAAACAAACTTGAAAATTAGACAGGGCTTACCAGCAACATCA
GATATCAAAGACGTTGACAGTTTGATGAGGATTTCTGGCAGAATTGAGTGTGAAAGTCCAAACAGACATC
TCTACGATTTTGTTGGAAACATAAGGCTTGATGGACATGGCACCGTTCCACTGGGAGCAGATCAGATTCT
TCTTCGAGGAGCTCAGTTGAGAAATACACAGTGGGTTCATGGAATAGTTGTCTACACTGGACATGACACC
AAGCTGATGCAGAATTCAACAAGTCCACCACTTAAGCTCTCAAATGTGGAACGGATTACAAATGTACAAA
TTTTGATTTTATTTTGTATCTTAATTGCCATGTCTCTTGTCTGTTCTGTGGGCTCAGCCATTTGGAATCG
AAGGCATTCTGGAAAAGACTGGTATCTCAATCTAAACTATGGTGGCGCTAGTAATTTTGGACTGAATTTC
TTGACCTTCATCATCCTTTTCAACAATCTCATTCCTATCAGCTTATTGGTTACATTAGAAGTTGTGAAAT
TTACCCAGGCATACTTCATAAATTGGGATCTTGACATGCACTATGAACCCACAGACACTGCTGCTATGGC
TCGAACATCTAATCTGAATGAGGAACTTGGCCAGGTTAAATACATATTTTCTGACAAAACTGGTACTCTG
ACATGCAATGTAATGCAGTTTAAGAAGTGCACCATAGCGGGAGTTGCTTATGGGCAGAACTCACAGTTTG
GAGATGAAAAAACATTTAGTGATTCATCATTGCTGGAAAATCTCCAAAATAATCATCCAACTGCACCTAT
AATATGTGAATTTCTTACAATGATGGCAGTCTGTCACACAGCAGTGCCAGAGCGAGAAGGTGACAAGATT
ATTTATCAAGCAGCATCTCCAGATGAGGGAGCATTGGTCAGAGCAGCCAAGCAATTGAATTTTGTTTTCA
CTGGAAGAACACCCGACTCGGTGATTATAGATTCACTGGGGCAGGAAGAAAGATATGAATTGCTCAATGT
CTTGGAGTTTACCAGTGCTAGGAAAAGAATGTCAGTGATTGTTCGCACTCCATCTGGAAAGTTACGACTC
TACTGCAAAGGAGCTGACACTGTAATTTATGATCGACTGGCAGAGACGTCAAAATACAAAGAAATTACCC
TAAAACATTTAGAGCAGTTTGCTACAGAAGGGTTAAGAACTTTATGTTTTGCTGTGGCTGAGATTTCAGA
GAGCGACTTTCAGGAGTGGCGAGCAGTCTATCAGCGAGCATCTACATCTGTGCAGAACAGGCTACTCAAA
CTCGAAGAGAGTTATGAGTTGATTGAAAAGAATCTTCAGCTACTTGGAGCAACAGCCATTGAGGATAAAT
TACAAGATCAAGTGCCTGAAACCATAGAAACGCTAATGAAAGCAGACATCAAAATCTGGATCCTTACAGG
GGACAAGCAAGAAACTGCCATTAACATCGGACACTCCTGCAAACTGTTGAAGAAGAACATGGGAATGATT
GTTATAAATGAAGGCTCTCTTGATGGAACAAGGGAAACTCTCAGTCGTCACTGTACTACCCTTGGTGATG
CTCTCCGGAAAGAGAATGATTTTGCTCTTATAATTGATGGGAAAACCCTCAAATATGCCTTAACCTTTGG
AGTACGACAGTATTTCCTGGACTTAGCTTTGTCATGCAAAGCTGTCATTTGCTGTCGGGTTTCTCCTCTT
CAAAAATCTGAAGTTGTTGAGATGGTTAAGAAACAAGTCAAAGTCGTAACGCTTGCAATCGGTGATGGAG
CAAATGATGTCAGCATGATACAGACAGCGCACGTTGGTGTTGGTATCAGTGGCAATGAAGGCCTGCAGGC
AGCTAATTCCTCTGACTACTCCATAGCTCAGTTCAAATATTTGAAGAATTTACTGATGATTCATGGTGCC
TGGAACTATAACAGAGTCTCCAAGTGCATCTTATACTGCTTCTACAAGAATATAGTGCTCTATATTATCG
AGATCTGGTTTGCCTTTGTTAATGGCTTTTCTGGACAGATCCTCTTTGAAAGATGGTGTATAGGTCTCTA
TAACGTGATGTTTACAGCAATGCCTCCTTTAACTCTTGGAATATTTGAGAGATCATGCAGAAAAGAGAAC
ATGTTGAAGTACCCTGAATTATACAAAACATCTCAGAATGCCCTGGACTTCAACACCAAGGTTTTCTGGG
TTCATTGTTTAAATGGCCTCTTCCACTCAGTTATTCTGTTTTGGTTTCCACTAAAAGCCCTTCAGTATGG
TACTGCATTTGGAAATGGGAAAACCTCGGATTATCTGCTACTGGGAAACTTTGTGTACACTTTTGTGGTG
ATAACTGTGTGTTTGAAAGCTGGATTGGAGACATCATATTGGACATGGTTCAGCCACATAGCGATATGGG
GGAGCATCGCACTCTGGGTGGTGTTTTTTGGAATCTACTCATCTCTGTGGCCTGCCATTCCGATGGCCCC
TGATATGTCAGGAGAGGCAGCCATGTTGTTCAGTTCTGGAGTCTTTTGGATGGGCTTGTTATTCATCCCT
GTGGCATCTCTGCTCCTTGATGTGGTGTACAAGGTTATCAAGAGGACTGCTTTTAAAACATTGGTCGATG
AAGTTCAGGAGCTGGAGGCAAAATCTCAAGACCCAGGAGCAGTTGTACTTGGAAAAAGCCTGACCGAGAG
GGCGCAACTGCTCAAGAACGTCTTTAAGAAGAACCACGTGAACTTGTACCGCTCTGAATCCTTGCAACAA
AATCTGCTCCATGGGTATGCGTTCTCTCAAGATGAAAATGGAATCGTTTCACAGTCTGAAGTGATAAGAG
CATATGATACCACGAAACAGAGGCCCGACGAATGGGCCTCGAGATATCTAGACCCAGCTTTCTTGTACAA
AGTGGTTGATCTAGAGGGCCCGCGGTTCGAACTCGAGGTACCGAATTCGTACCCATACGACGTCCCAGAC
TACGCTTAATTCACTCCTCAGGTGCAGGCTGCCTATCAGAAGGTGGTGGCTGGTGTGGCCAATGCCCTGG
CTCACAAATACCACTGAGATCGATCTTTTTCCCTCTGCCAAAAATTATGGGGACATCATGAAGCCCCTTG
AGCATCTGACTTCTGGCTAATAAAGGAAATTTATTTTCATTGCAATAGTGTGTTGGAATTTTTTGTGTCT
CTCACTCGGAAGGACATATGGGAGGGCAAATCATTTAAAACATCAGAATGAGTATTTGGTTTAGAGTTTG
GCAACATATGCCCATATGCTGGCTGCCATGAACAAAGGTTGGCTATAAAGAGGTCATCAGTATATGAAAC
AGCCCCCTGCTGTCCATTCCTTATTCCATAGAAAAGCCTTGACTTGAGGTTAGATTTTTTTTATATTTTG
TTTTGTGTTATTTTTTTCTTTAACATCCCTAAAATTTTCCTTACATGTTTTACTAGCCAGATTTTTCCTC
CTCTCCTGACTACTCCCAGTCATAGCTGTCCCTCTTCTCTTATGGAGATCCCTCGACCTGCAGCCCAAGC
TTGGCGTAATCATGGTCATAGCTGTTTCCTGTGTGAAATTGTTATCCGCTCACAATTCCACACAACATAC
GAGCCGGAAGCATAAAGTGTAAAGCCTGGGGTGCCTAATGAGTGAGCTAACTCACATTAATTGCGTTGCG
CTCACTGCCCGCTTTCCAGTCGGGAAACCTGTCGTGCCAGCGGATCCGCATCTCAATTAGTCAGCAACCA
TAGTCCCGCCCCTAACTCCGCCCATCCCGCCCCTAACTCCGCCCAGTTCCGCCCATTCTCCGCCCCATGG
CTGACTAATTTTTTTTATTTATGCAGAGGCCGAGGCCGCCTCGGCCTCTGAGCTATTCCAGAAGTAGTGA
GGAGGCTTTTTTGGAGGCCTAGGCTTTTGCAAAAAGCTAACTTGTTTATTGCAGCTTATAATGGTTACAA
ATAAAGCAATAGCATCACAAATTTCACAAATAAAGCATTTTTTTCACTGCATTCTAGTTGTGGTTTGTCC
AAACTCATCAATGTATCTTATCATGTCTGGATCCGCTGCATTAATGAATCGGCCAACGCGCGGGGAGAGG
CGGTTTGCGTATTGGGCGCTCTTCCGCTTCCTCGCTCACTGACTCGCTGCGCTCGGTCGTTCGGCTGCGG
CGAGCGGTATCAGCTCACTCAAAGGCGGTAATACGGTTATCCACAGAATCAGGGGATAACGCAGGAAAGA
ACATGTGAGCAAAAGGCCAGCAAAAGGCCAGGAACCGTAAAAAGGCCGCGTTGCTGGCGTTTTTCCATAG
GCTCCGCCCCCCTGACGAGCATCACAAAAATCGACGCTCAAGTCAGAGGTGGCGAAACCCGACAGGACTA
TAAAGATACCAGGCGTTTCCCCCTGGAAGCTCCCTCGTGCGCTCTCCTGTTCCGACCCTGCCGCTTACCG
GATACCTGTCCGCCTTTCTCCCTTCGGGAAGCGTGGCGCTTTCTCATAGCTCACGCTGTAGGTATCTCAG
TTCGGTGTAGGTCGTTCGCTCCAAGCTGGGCTGTGTGCACGAACCCCCCGTTCAGCCCGACCGCTGCGCC
TTATCCGGTAACTATCGTCTTGAGTCCAACCCGGTAAGACACGACTTATCGCCACTGGCAGCAGCCACTG
GTAACAGGATTAGCAGAGCGAGGTATGTAGGCGGTGCTACAGAGTTCTTGAAGTGGTGGCCTAACTACGG
CTACACTAGAAGAACAGTATTTGGTATCTGCGCTCTGCTGAAGCCAGTTACCTTCGGAAAAAGAGTTGGT
AGCTCTTGATCCGGCAAACAAACCACCGCTGGTAGCGGTGGTTTTTTTGTTTGCAAGCAGCAGATTACGC
GCAGAAAAAAAGGATCTCAAGAAGATCCTTTGATCTTTTCTACGGGGTCTGACGCTCAGTGGAACGAAAA
CTCACGTTAAGGGATTTTGGTCATGAGATTATCAAAAAGGATCTTCACCTAGATCCTTTTAAATTAAAAA
TGAAGTTTTAAATCAATCTAAAGTATATATGAGTAAACTTGGTCTGACAGTTACCAATGCTTAATCAGTG
AGGCACCTATCTCAGCGATCTGTCTATTTCGTTCATCCATAGTTGCCTGACTCCCCGTCGTGTAGATAAC
TACGATACGGGAGGGCTTACCATCTGGCCCCAGTGCTGCAATGATACCGCGAGACCCACGCTCACCGGCT
CCAGATTTATCAGCAATAAACCAGCCAGCCGGAAGGGCCGAGCGCAGAAGTGGTCCTGCAACTTTATCCG
CCTCCATCCAGTCTATTAATTGTTGCCGGGAAGCTAGAGTAAGTAGTTCGCCAGTTAATAGTTTGCGCAA
CGTTGTTGCCATTGCTACAGGCATCGTGGTGTCACGCTCGTCGTTTGGTATGGCTTCATTCAGCTCCGGT
TCCCAACGATCAAGGCGAGTTACATGATCCCCCATGTTGTGCAAAAAAGCGGTTAGCTCCTTCGGTCCTC
CGATCGTTGTCAGAAGTAAGTTGGCCGCAGTGTTATCACTCATGGTTATGGCAGCACTGCATAATTCTCT
TACTGTCATGCCATCCGTAAGATGCTTTTCTGTGACTGGTGAGTACTCAACCAAGTCATTCTGAGAATAG
TGTATGCGGCGACCGAGTTGCTCTTGCCCGGCGTCAATACGGGATAATACCGCGCCACATAGCAGAACTT
TAAAAGTGCTCATCATTGGAAAACGTTCTTCGGGGCGAAAACTCTCAAGGATCTTACCGCTGTTGAGATC
CAGTTCGATGTAACCCACTCGTGCACCCAACTGATCTTCAGCATCTTTTACTTTCACCAGCGTTTCTGGG
TGAGCAAAAACAGGAAGGCAAAATGCCGCAAAAAAGGGAATAAGGGCGACACGGAAATGTTGAATACTCA
TACTCTTCCTTTTTCAAT
Features (pLannotate 1.2.2; 25 found; start..end, strand, type, name):
    263..395     +  promoter       HSV TK promoter (fragment): herpes simplex virus thymidine kinase promoter
    400..1203    +  CDS            NeoR/KanR: aminoglycoside phosphotransferase from Tn5; aph(3')-II (or nptII); confers resistance to neomycin, kanamycin, and G418 (Geneticin®)
   1210..1258    +  polyA_signal   HSV TK poly(A) signal: herpes simplex virus thymidine kinase polyadenylation signal (Cole and Stacy, 1985)
   1268..1647    +  enhancer       CMV enhancer: human cytomegalovirus immediate early enhancer
   1649..1769    +  promoter       chicken β-actin promoter (fragment): contains a 21-bp deletion relative to the standard chicken β-actin promoter
   1792..1813    +  promoter       chicken β-actin promoter (fragment): No description available
   1831..1855    +  promoter       chicken β-actin promoter (fragment): No description available
   1945..2943    +  intron         chimeric intron: chimera between introns from chicken β-actin and rabbit β-globin
   2947..3045    +  CDS            HBB (fragment): HBB_COLGU - Experimental evidence at transcript level: Swiss-Prot protein existence level 2. Involved in oxygen transport from the lung to the various peripheral tissues. From Colobus guereza (Mantled guereza) (Eastern black-and-white colobus monkey).
   3039..3063    +  protein_bind   attB1: mutant version of attB; recombination site for the Gateway® BP reaction BP Clonase™
   3099..6545    +  CDS            ATP8A1: AT8A1_BOVIN - Experimental evidence at protein level: Swiss-Prot protein existence level 1. Catalytic component of a P4-ATPase flippase complex which catalyzes the hydrolysis of ATP coupled to the transport of aminophospholipids from the outer to the inner leaflet of various membranes and ensures the maintenance of asymmetric distribution of phospholipids (By similarity). Phospholipid translocation seems also to be implicated in vesicle formation and in uptake of lipid signaling molecules. In vitro, its ATPase activity is selectively and stereospecifically stimulated by phosphatidylserine (PS)
   6562..6586    -  protein_bind   attB2: mutant version of attB; recombination site for the Gateway® BP reaction BP Clonase™
   6660..6734    +  CDS            HBB (fragment): HBB_PONPY - Experimental evidence at transcript level: Swiss-Prot protein existence level 2. Involved in oxygen transport from the lung to the various peripheral tissues. From Pongo pygmaeus (Bornean orangutan).
   6809..6864    +  polyA_signal   β-globin poly(A) signal: rabbit β-globin polyadenylation signal (Gil and Proudfoot, 1987)
   7249..7265    -  protein_bind   lac operator: The lac repressor binds to the lac operator to inhibit transcription in E. coli. This inhibition can be relieved by adding lactose or isopropyl-β-D-thiogalactopyranoside (IPTG). lac repressor encoded by lacI
   7273..7303    -  promoter       lac promoter: promoter for the E. coli lac operon
   7318..7339    -  protein_bind   CAP binding site: CAP binding activates transcription in the presence of cAMP. E. coli catabolite activator protein
   7352..7391    -  CDS            lacI (fragment): lac repressor; lacI; The lac repressor binds to the lac operator to inhibit transcription in E. coli. This inhibition can be relieved by adding lactose or isopropyl-β-D-thiogalactopyranoside (IPTG).
   7398..7420    +  promoter       SV40 promoter (fragment): SV40 enhancer and early promoter
   7444..7579    +  rep_origin     SV40 ori: SV40 origin of replication
   7599..7733    +  polyA_signal   SV40 poly(A) signal: SV40 polyadenylation signal
   7735..7789    -  CDS            lacI (fragment): lac repressor; lacI; The lac repressor binds to the lac operator to inhibit transcription in E. coli. This inhibition can be relieved by adding lactose or isopropyl-β-D-thiogalactopyranoside (IPTG).
   7972..8560    -  rep_origin     ori: high-copy-number ColE1/pMB1/pBR322/pUC origin of replication
   8731..9591    -  CDS            AmpR: β-lactamase; bla; confers resistance to ampicillin, carbenicillin, and related antibiotics
   9592..88      -  promoter       AmpR promoter (across the origin): bla
