[The description below was written by a language model from this plasmid's Addgene catalogue record and pLannotate feature annotations shown in this document.]
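Description:
pCAG/ATP8A1-HA is a 9.6 kb mammalian expression plasmid built on the pCAG backbone for expressing human ATP8A1 with a C-terminal HA epitope tag. It is maintained in E. coli as a high-copy plasmid through a ColE1/pUC-type origin and selected with ampicillin via the β-lactamase gene. A second marker cassette, NeoR/KanR flanked by an HSV thymidine kinase promoter fragment and TK polyadenylation signal, should allow G418 selection of transfected mammalian cells. An SV40 origin is also present, which can support episomal replication in cells that express large T antigen. Remnants of lac promoter/operator and lacI sequence are backbone carry-over.

The ATP8A1 open reading frame sits between attB1 and attB2 sites, consistent with the recorded Gateway cloning. It is driven by the composite CAG promoter, made up of the CMV immediate-early enhancer, the chicken β-actin promoter and a chimeric β-actin/β-globin intron, and the transcript is terminated by the rabbit β-globin poly(A) signal. The short "HBB" hits on either side of the insert most likely reflect rabbit β-globin exon sequence belonging to the CAG cassette rather than separate coding regions. The automated annotation matched the insert to the bovine ATP8A1 orthologue, whereas the catalogue lists it as human. The HA tag was not annotated separately, but it is recorded as C-terminal on the insert.

ATP8A1 is the catalytic subunit of a P4-ATPase flippase that moves aminophospholipids such as phosphatidylserine between membrane leaflets. The construct is intended for strong expression and HA-based detection or localization of the protein in mammalian cells. The depositor notes that a companion plasmid must be co-transfected for the protein to localize correctly; the record does not say what that plasmid encodes.
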