Addgene plasmid #209208: pCAG/ATP8A1-HA
Purpose: Mammalian expression of ATP8A1
Depositing lab: Hye-Won Shin. Publication: ATP9B, a P4-ATPase (a putative aminophospholipid translocase), localizes to the trans-Golgi network in a CDC50 protein-independent manner. Takatsu H, Baba K, Shima T, Umino H, Kato U, Umeda M, Nakayama K, Shin HW. J Biol Chem. 2011 Nov 4;286(44):38159-38167. doi: 10.1074/jbc.M111.281006. Epub 2011 Sep 13. PubMed 21914794.
Backbone
  Vector backbone: pCAG
  Vector type: Mammalian Expression
Growth in bacteria
  Bacterial resistance: Ampicillin, 100 μg/mL
  Growth temperature: 37°C
  Growth strain: DH5alpha
  Copy number: High Copy
Gene/Insert
  Gene/Insert name: ATP8A1
  Species: H. sapiens (human)
  Entrez Gene: ATP8A1 (a.k.a. ATPASEII, ATPIA, ATPP2)
  Tag / fusion protein: HA (C terminal on insert)
  Cloning method: Gateway Cloning
Terms and licenses: Academic/Nonprofit Terms; Industry Terms: Not Available to Industry
Depositor comments: The plasmid requires co-transfection with Addgene Plasmid 209223 to ensure the cellular localization of the encoded protein (Takatsu et al., 2011, JBC).
How to cite: pCAG/ATP8A1-HA was a gift from Hye-Won Shin (Addgene plasmid # 209208 ; http://n2t.net/addgene:209208 ; RRID:Addgene_209208)
